Addgene plasmid #19841: pCin4-3xFLAG-MKL1 D500-630
Depositing lab: Ron Prywes. Depositing organization: Columbia University. Publication: Serum-induced phosphorylation of the serum response factor coactivator MKL1 by the extracellular signal-regulated kinase 1/2 pathway inhibits its nuclear localization. Muehlich S, Wang R, Lee SM, Lewis TC, Dai C, Prywes R. Mol Cell Biol. 2008 Oct;28(20):6302-13. doi: 10.1128/MCB.00427-08. Epub 2008 Aug 11. PubMed 18694962.
Backbone
  Vector backbone: pCin4
  Backbone manufacturer: S Rees et al., BioTechniques 1996
  Backbone size w/o insert (bp): 5257
  Vector type: Mammalian Expression
Growth in bacteria
  Bacterial resistance: Ampicillin, 100 μg/mL
  Growth temperature: 37°C
  Growth strain: DH5alpha
  Copy number: High Copy
Gene/Insert
  Gene/Insert name: MKL1 D500-630 (alt name: MAL, BSAC, MRTF-A)
  Species: H. sapiens (human)
  Insert size (bp): 2404
  Mutation: deleted amino acids 500-630
  Entrez Gene: MRTFA (a.k.a. BSAC, MAL, MKL, MKL1, MRTF-A)
  Tag / fusion protein: 3xFLAG (N terminal on backbone)
  Cloning method: Restriction Enzyme; 5′ cloning site EcoRI (not destroyed); 3′ cloning site BamHI (not destroyed)
  Sequencing primers: 5′ NA
Terms and licenses: Academic/Nonprofit Terms; Industry Terms: Not Available to Industry
Depositor comments: The 3xFlag in the vector is from Sigma, p3xFlag-CMV-7.1 has variant flag sequences (DYKDHD) and is recognized well by their anti-flag monoclonal M2.
How to cite: pCin4-3xFLAG-MKL1 D500-630 was a gift from Ron Prywes (Addgene plasmid # 19841 ; http://n2t.net/addgene:19841 ; RRID:Addgene_19841)
