[The description below was written by a language model from this plasmid's Addgene catalogue record.]
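Description:
pCin4-3xFLAG-MKL1 D500-630 is a mammalian expression plasmid built on the pCin4 backbone (about 5.3 kb without insert). It is propagated in E. coli as a high-copy plasmid under ampicillin selection. The record gives no feature table and does not state the promoter, polyadenylation signal, origin of replication or any mammalian selection marker, so these details of the backbone cannot be confirmed from the information provided.

The payload is a roughly 2.4 kb human MKL1 coding sequence (gene now designated MRTFA, also known as MAL, BSAC or MRTF-A) carrying an internal deletion of amino acids 500–630. It was cloned between EcoRI and BamHI sites, both of which remain intact. The insert is fused at its N terminus to a 3xFLAG epitope supplied by the vector. According to the depositor, this tag derives from a commercial 3xFLAG-CMV vector, contains variant FLAG repeats, and is well recognised by the anti-FLAG M2 monoclonal antibody. This allows detection or immunoprecipitation of the expressed protein independently of endogenous MKL1.

MKL1 is a coactivator of serum response factor. The associated publication examines how serum-induced phosphorylation of MKL1 through the ERK1/2 pathway inhibits its nuclear localization. In that context, this construct most likely serves as one of a set of deletion mutants for mapping the regions of MKL1 that contribute to its phosphorylation, subcellular distribution or coactivator function in transfected mammalian cells. The record does not spell out the specific role of the 500–630 region.
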