>Addgene plasmid #19841 | pCin4-3xFLAG-MKL1 D500-630 | addgene partial sequence | sequence record 25606 | 19841 with hMKL-internal 5'-GCGGAATTCTATCAAGACCAA
GCCGCCACCTCTATCCTGCACAAGGCTGGCGAGGTGGTGGTAGCCTTCCCAGCGGCCCGGCTGAGCACGG
GGCCAGCCCTGGTGGCAGCAGGCCTGGCTCCAGCTGAGGTGGTGGTGGCCACGGTGGCCAGCAGTGGGGT
GGTGAAGTTTGGCAGCACGGGCTCCACGCCCCCCGTGTCTCCCACCCCCTCGGAGCGCTCACTGCTCAGC
ACGGGCGATGAAAACTCCACCCCCGGGGACACCTTTGGTGAGATGGTGACATCACCTCTGACGCAGCTGA
CCCTGCAGGCCTCGCCACTGCAGATCCTCGTGAAGGAGGCTAGCCCTGAGCCCGAGCCGGTCCCCGCCCC
CCAGTTGCTTCTGGGGCCTCAGGGCCCCAGCCTCATCAAGGGGGTTGCACCTCCCACCCTCATCACCGAC
TCCACAGGGACCCACCTTGTCCTCACCGTGACCAATAAGAATGCAGACAGCCCTGGCCTGTCCAGTGGGA
GCCCCCAGCAGCCCTCGTCCCAGCCTGGCTCTCCAGCGCCTGCCCCCTCTGCCCAGATGGACCTGGAGCA
CCCACTGCAGCCCCTCTTTGGGGCCCCCACTTCTCTGCTGAAGAAGGAACCACCTGGCTATGAGGAAGCC
ATGAGCCAGCAGCCCAAACAGCAGG
