>Addgene plasmid #19841 | pCin4-3xFLAG-MKL1 D500-630 | addgene partial sequence | sequence record 25607 | 19841 with CMV-F
NAATTCGATGCCGCCTTTGAAAAGTCCAGCCGCATTTCATGAGCAGAGAAGGAGCTTGGAGCGGGCCAGG
ACAGAGGACTATCTCAAACGGAAGATTCGTTCCCGGCCGGAGAGATCGGAGCTGGTCAGGATGCACATTT
TGGAAGAGACCTCGGCTGAGCCATCCCTCCAGGCCAAGCAGCTGAAGCTGAAGAGAGCCAGACTAGCCGA
TGACCTCAATGAGAAGATTGCACAGAGGCCTGGCCCCATGGAGCTGGTGGAGAAGAACATCCTTCCTGTT
GAGTCCAGCCTGAAGGAAGCCATCATTGTGGGCCAGGTGAACTATCCCAAAGTAGCAGACAGCTCTTCCT
TCGATGAGGACAGCAGCGATGCCTTATCCCCCGAGCAGCCTGCCAGCCATGAGTCCCAGGGTTCTGTGCC
GTCACCCCTGGAGGCCCGAGTCAGCGAACCACTGCTCAGTGCCACCTCTGCATCCCCCACCCAGGTTGTG
TCTCAACTTCCGATGGGCCGGGATTCCAGAGAAATGCTTTTCCTGGCAGAGCAGCCTCCTCTGCCTCCCC
CACCTCTGCTGCCTCCCAGCCTCACCAATGGAACCACTATCCCNNCTGCCNAGTCCACCCCCACANTCAT
NNAGNN
